Addgene plasmid #144529: TFORF3053
Purpose: Lentiviral vector for overexpressing transcription factor ORFs with unique 24-bp barcodes. Barcodes facilitate identification of transcription factors in pooled screens.
Depositing lab: Feng Zhang. Depositing organization: Broad Institute. Publication: A transcription factor atlas of directed differentiation. Joung J, Ma S, Tay T, Geiger-Schuller KR, Kirchgatterer PC, Verdine VK, Guo B, Arias-Garcia MA, Allen WE, Singh A, Kuksenko O, Abudayyeh OO, Gootenberg JS, Fu Z, Macrae RK, Buenrostro JD, Regev A, Zhang F. Cell. 2023 Jan 5;186(1):209-229.e26. doi: 10.1016/j.cell.2022.11.026. PubMed 36608654.
Backbone
  Vector backbone: pLX_TRC317
  Backbone manufacturer: Broad Institute Genetic Perturbation Platform
  Backbone size w/o insert (bp): 8264
  Vector type: Mammalian Expression, Lentiviral
  Selectable markers: Puromycin
Growth in bacteria
  Bacterial resistance: Ampicillin, 100 μg/mL
  Growth temperature: 37°C
  Growth strain: NEB Stable
  Copy number: High Copy
Gene/Insert
  Gene/Insert name: ZBTB44
  Species: H. sapiens (human)
  Insert size (bp): 1565
  Entrez Gene: ZBTB44 (a.k.a. BTBD15, ZNF851, HSPC063, MGC26123, MGC57431, MGC60348, MGC88058)
  Promoter: EF1a
  Tag / fusion protein: V5 (C terminal on insert)
  Cloning method: Gateway Cloning
  Sequencing primers: 5′ GGGTGGAGACTGAAGTTAGGCCAG; 3′ CACATAGCGTAAAAGGAGCAACATAG
Resource information
  A portion of this plasmid was derived from a plasmid made by: Broad Institute Genetic Perturbation Platform
Terms and licenses: Academic/Nonprofit Terms; Industry Terms: Not Available to Industry
Depositor comments: NM_014155.4 Please test multiple small colonies in case of plasmid recombination. To make this collection available in a timely manner, a portion of this collection was not fully sequenced by Addgene. If an Addgene verified full plasmid sequence is not available, please contact us prior to placing an order to request the full sequence.
How to cite: TFORF3053 was a gift from Feng Zhang (Addgene plasmid # 144529 ; http://n2t.net/addgene:144529 ; RRID:Addgene_144529)
