[The description below was written by a language model from this plasmid's Addgene catalogue record and pLannotate feature annotations shown in this document.]
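Description:
TFORF3053 is a third-generation-style, self-inactivating lentiviral expression plasmid built on the pLX_TRC317 backbone and carrying the human transcription factor ZBTB44 (reference transcript NM_014155.4) as a Gateway-cloned open reading frame. It is propagated in E. coli through a high-copy ColE1/pUC-type origin with ampicillin selection (AmpR); an f1 origin and remnants of a lac/lacZα cloning region with T7 and T3 promoters are also present in the bacterial portion. The depositor warns that the plasmid can recombine, as is common for LTR-containing vectors.

The viral genome is transcribed from an RSV promoter fused to a truncated HIV-1 5' LTR, followed by the Ψ packaging signal, a gag fragment, the RRE for Rev-dependent nuclear export, and a cPPT/CTS element. It ends in a WPRE, which enhances transcript expression, and a ΔU3 3' LTR that inactivates LTR promoter activity after integration, with an SV40 poly(A) signal downstream. Within this unit, an SV40 early promoter drives puromycin N-acetyltransferase for selecting transduced mammalian cells. A separate EF-1α promoter drives the ZBTB44 ORF, which is flanked by attB1 and attB2 sites and fused at its C terminus to a V5 epitope tag. The automated annotation labels the ORF by its match to the rat Zbtb44 protein, but the catalogue lists the insert as human.

According to the record, each vector in this collection carries a unique 24-bp barcode. The barcode is not annotated in the feature table, so its position is not stated. It allows the overexpressed factor to be identified in pooled transcription factor overexpression screens, such as those for directed differentiation.
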