Features (pLannotate 1.2.2; 34 found; start..end, strand, type, name):
      5..231     +  promoter       RSV promoter: Rous sarcoma virus enhancer/promoter
    232..412     +  LTR            5' LTR (truncated): truncated 5' long terminal repeat (LTR) from HIV-1
    459..584     +  misc_feature   HIV-1 Ψ: packaging signal of human immunodeficiency virus type 1
    568..931     +  CDS            HIV-1 gag (fragment): gag protein from human immunodeficiency virus 1; gag
   1077..1310    +  misc_feature   RRE: The Rev response element (RRE) of HIV-1 allows for Rev-dependent mRNA export from the nucleus to the cytoplasm.
   1687..1713    +  CDS            Rev (fragment): human immunodeficiency virus 1 (HIV-1) Rev protein; rev; enhances nuclear export of unspliced and incompletely spliced viral mRNAs
   1720..1743    +  promoter       SV40 promoter (fragment): SV40 early promoter
   1744..1815    +  promoter       SV40 promoter (fragment): SV40 enhancer and early promoter
   1839..1974    +  rep_origin     SV40 ori: SV40 origin of replication
   2020..2616    +  CDS            PuroR (fragment): puromycin N-acetyltransferase; pac from Streptomyces; confers resistance to puromycin
   2665..2782    +  misc_feature   cPPT/CTS: central polypurine tract and central termination sequence of HIV-1
   2847..2913    +  CDS            small t antigen (fragment): SV40 (simian virus 40) small t antigen
   2920..4098    +  promoter       EF-1α promoter: strong constitutive promoter for human elongation factor EF-1α
   4119..4136    +  protein_bind   attB1 (fragment): mutant version of attB; core recombination site for the Gateway® BP reaction BP Clonase™
   4142..5500    +  CDS            Zbtb44: ZBT44_RAT - Also known as Btbd15. Experimental evidence at protein level: Swiss-Prot protein existence level 1. From Rattus norvegicus (Rat).
   5502..5526    -  protein_bind   attB2: mutant version of attB; recombination site for the Gateway® BP reaction BP Clonase™
   5534..5575    +  CDS            V5 tag: epitope tag from simian virus 5
   5591..5644    +  promoter       U6 promoter (fragment): RNA polymerase III promoter for human U6 snRNA
   5686..6274    +  misc_feature   WPRE: woodchuck hepatitis virus posttranscriptional regulatory element
   6325..6344    +  misc_feature   cPPT/CTS (fragment): central polypurine tract and central termination sequence of HIV-1
   6346..6579    +  LTR            3' LTR (ΔU3): self-inactivating 3' long terminal repeat (LTR) from HIV-1
   6657..6778    +  polyA_signal   SV40 poly(A) signal: SV40 polyadenylation signal
   6818..6953    +  rep_origin     SV40 ori: SV40 origin of replication
   6974..6992    -  promoter       T7 promoter: promoter for bacteriophage T7 RNA polymerase
   7000..7155    +  CDS            lacZα (fragment): LacZα fragment of β-galactosidase; lacZ fragment
   7160..7588    +  rep_origin     f1 ori (sequence partly withheld): f1 bacteriophage origin of replication; arrow indicates direction of (+) strand synthesis
   7641..7745    +  promoter       AmpR promoter: bla
   7746..8606    +  CDS            AmpR: β-lactamase; bla; confers resistance to ampicillin, carbenicillin, and related antibiotics
   8777..9365    +  rep_origin     ori: high-copy-number ColE1/pMB1/pBR322/pUC origin of replication
   9548..9640    +  CDS            lacI (fragment): lac repressor; lacI; The lac repressor binds to the lac operator to inhibit transcription in E. coli. This inhibition can be relieved by adding lactose or isopropyl-β-D-thiogalactopyranoside (IPTG).
   9653..9674    +  protein_bind   CAP binding site: CAP binding activates transcription in the presence of cAMP. E. coli catabolite activator protein
   9689..9719    +  promoter       lac promoter: promoter for the E. coli lac operon
   9727..9743    +  protein_bind   lac operator: The lac repressor binds to the lac operator to inhibit transcription in E. coli. This inhibition can be relieved by adding lactose or isopropyl-β-D-thiogalactopyranoside (IPTG). lac repressor encoded by lacI
   9788..9806    +  promoter       T3 promoter: promoter for bacteriophage T3 RNA polymerase
>Addgene plasmid #144529 | TFORF3053 | addgene full sequence | sequence record 404234 | Addgene NGS Result
TTAATGTAGTCTTATGCAATACTCTTGTAGTCTTGCAACATGGTAACGATGAGTTAGCAACATGCCTTAC
AAGGAGAGAAAAAGCACCGTGCATGCCGATTGGTGGAAGTAAGGTGGTACGATCGTGCCTTATTAGGAAG
GCAACAGACGGGTCTGACATGGATTGGACGAACCACTGAATTGCCGCATTGCAGAGATATTGTATTTAAG
TGCCTAGCTCGATACATAAACGGGTCTCTCTGGTTAGACCAGATCTGAGCCTGGGAGCTCTCTGGCTAAC
TAGGGAACCCACTGCTTAAGCCTCAATAAAGCTTGCCTTGAGTGCTTCAAGTAGTGTGTGCCCGTCTGTT
GTGTGACTCTGGTAACTAGAGATCCCTCAGACCCTTTTAGTCAGTGTGGAAAATCTCTAGCAGTGGCGCC
CGAACAGGGACTTGAAAGCGAAAGGGAAACCAGAGGAGCTCTCTCGACGCAGGACTCGGCTTGCTGAAGC
GCGCACGGCAAGAGGCGAGGGGCGGCGACTGGTGAGTACGCCAAAAATTTTGACTAGCGGAGGCTAGAAG
GAGAGAGATGGGTGCGAGAGCGTCAGTATTAAGCGGGGGAGAATTAGATCGCGATGGGAAAAAATTCGGT
TAAGGCCAGGGGGAAAGAAAAAATATAAATTAAAACATATAGTATGGGCAAGCAGGGAGCTAGAACGATT
CGCAGTTAATCCTGGCCTGTTAGAAACATCAGAAGGCTGTAGACAAATACTGGGACAGCTACAACCATCC
CTTCAGACAGGATCAGAAGAACTTAGATCATTATATAATACAGTAGCAACCCTCTATTGTGTGCATCAAA
GGATAGAGATAAAAGACACCAAGGAAGCTTTAGACAAGATAGAGGAAGAGCAAAACAAAAGTAAGACCAC
CGCACAGCAAGCGGCCGCTGATCTTCAGACCTGGAGGAGGAGATATGAGGGACAATTGGAGAAGTGAATT
ATATAAATATAAAGTAGTAAAAATTGAACCATTAGGAGTAGCACCCACCAAGGCAAAGAGAAGAGTGGTG
CAGAGAGAAAAAAGAGCAGTGGGAATAGGAGCTTTGTTCCTTGGGTTCTTGGGAGCAGCAGGAAGCACTA
TGGGCGCAGCGTCAATGACGCTGACGGTACAGGCCAGACAATTATTGTCTGGTATAGTGCAGCAGCAGAA
CAATTTGCTGAGGGCTATTGAGGCGCAACAGCATCTGTTGCAACTCACAGTCTGGGGCATCAAGCAGCTC
CAGGCAAGAATCCTGGCTGTGGAAAGATACCTAAAGGATCAACAGCTCCTGGGGATTTGGGGTTGCTCTG
GAAAACTCATTTGCACCACTGCTGTGCCTTGGAATGCTAGTTGGAGTAATAAATCTCTGGAACAGATTTG
GAATCACACGACCTGGATGGAGTGGGACAGAGAAATTAACAATTACACAAGCTTAATACACTCCTTAATT
GAAGAATCGCAAAACCAGCAAGAAAAGAATGAACAAGAATTATTGGAATTAGATAAATGGGCAAGTTTGT
GGAATTGGTTTAACATAACAAATTGGCTGTGGTATATAAAATTATTCATAATGATAGTAGGAGGCTTGGT
AGGTTTAAGAATAGTTTTTGCTGTACTTTCTATAGTGAATAGAGTTAGGCAGGGATATTCACCATTATCG
TTTCAGACCCACCTCCCAACCCCGAGGGGACCCATGCATTGCATCTCAATTAGTCAGCAACCAGGTGTGG
AAAGTCCCCAGGCTCCCCAGCAGGCAGAAGTATGCAAAGCATGCGTCTCAATTAGTCAGCAACCATAGTC
CCGCCCCTAACTCCGCCCATCCCGCCCCTAACTCCGCCCAGTTCCGCCCATTCTCCGCCCCATGGCTGAC
TAATTTTTTTTATTTATGCAGAGGCCGAGGCCGCCTCGGCCTCTGAGCTATTCCAGAAGTAGTGAGGAGG
CTTTTTTGGAGGCCTAGGCTTTTGCAAAAAGCTTTCTAGAGGTACCACCGGAGCTTACCATGACCGAGTA
CAAGCCCACGGTGCGCCTCGCCACCCGCGACGACGTCCCCAGGGCCGTACGCACCCTCGCCGCCGCGTTC
GCCGACTACCCCGCCACGCGCCACACCGTCGATCCGGACCGCCACATCGAGCGGGTCACCGAGCTGCAAG
AACTCTTCCTCACGCGCGTCGGGCTCGACATCGGCAAGGTGTGGGTCGCGGACGACGGCGCCGCCGTGGC
GGTCTGGACCACGCCGGAGAGCGTCGAAGCGGGGGCGGTGTTCGCCGAGATCGGCCCGCGCATGGCCGAG
TTGAGCGGTTCCCGGCTGGCCGCGCAGCAACAGATGGAAGGCCTCCTGGCGCCGCACCGGCCCAAGGAGC
CCGCGTGGTTCCTGGCCACCGTCGGCGTCTCGCCCGACCACCAGGGCAAGGGTCTGGGCAGCGCCGTCGT
GCTCCCCGGAGTGGAGGCGGCCGAGCGCGCCGGGGTGCCCGCCTTCCTGGAGACCTCCGCGCCCCGCAAC
CTCCCCTTCTACGAGCGGCTCGGCTTCACCGTCACCGCCGACGTCGAGGTGCCCGAAGGACCGCGCACCT
GGTGCATGACCCGCAAGCCCGGTGCCAGTTAACGAATTCTAGATCTTGAGACAAATGGCAGTATTCATCC
ACAATTTTAAAAGAAAAGGGGGGATTGGGGGGTACAGTGCAGGGGAAAGAATAGTAGACATAATAGCAAC
AGACATACAAACTAAAGAATTACAAAAACAAATTACAAAAATTCAAAATTTTCGGGTTTATTACAGGGAC
AGCAGAGATCCACTTTGGCGCCGGCTCGAGGCCTGCAGGTGCAAAGATGGATAAAGTTTTAAACAGAGAG
GAATCTTTGCAGCTAATGGACCTTCTAGGTCTTGAAAGGAGTGGGAATTGGCTCCGGTGCCCGTCAGTGG
GCAGAGCGCACATCGCCCACAGTCCCCGAGAAGTTGGGGGGAGGGGTCGGCAATTGAACCGGTGCCTAGA
GAAGGTGGCGCGGGGTAAACTGGGAAAGTGATGTCGTGTACTGGCTCCGCCTTTTTCCCGAGGGTGGGGG
AGAACCGTATATAAGTGCAGTAGTCGCCGTGAACGTTCTTTTTCGCAACGGGTTTGCCGCCAGAACACAG
GTAAGTGCCGTGTGTGGTTCCCGCGGGCCTGGCCTCTTTACGGGTTATGGCCCTTGCGTGCCTTGAATTA
CTTCCACCTGGCTGCAGTACGTGATTCTTGATCCCGAGCTTCGGGTTGGAAGTGGGTGGGAGAGTTCGAG
GCCTTGCGCTTAAGGAGCCCCTTCGCCTCGTGCTTGAGTTGAGGCCTGGCCTGGGCGCTGGGGCCGCCGC
GTGCGAATCTGGTGGCACCTTCGCGCCTGTCTCGCTGCTTTCGATAAGTCTCTAGCCATTTAAAATTTTT
GATGACCTGCTGCGACGCTTTTTTTCTGGCAAGATAGTCTTGTAAATGCGGGCCAAGATCTGCACACTGG
TATTTCGGTTTTTGGGGCCGCGGGCGGCGACGGGGCCCGTGCGTCCCAGCGCACATGTTCGGCGAGGCGG
GGCCTGCGAGCGCGGCCACCGAGAATCGGACGGGGGTAGTCTCAAGCTGGCCGGCCTGCTCTGGTGCCTG
GCCTCGCGCCGCCGTGTATCGCCCCGCCCTGGGCGGCAAGGCTGGCCCGGTCGGCACCAGTTGCGTGAGC
GGAAAGATGGCCGCTTCCCGGCCCTGCTGCAGGGAGCTCAAAATGGAGGACGCGGCGCTCGGGAGAGCGG
GCGGGTGAGTCACCCACACAAAGGAAAAGGGCCTTTCCGTCCTCAGCCGTCGCTTCATGTGACTCCACGG
AGTACCGGGCGCCGTCCAGGCACCTCGATTAGTTCTCGAGCTTTTGGAGTACGTCGTCTTTAGGTTGGGG
GGAGGGGTTTTATGCGATGGAGTTTCCCCACACTGAGTGGGTGGAGACTGAAGTTAGGCCAGCTTGGCAC
TTGATGTAATTCTCCTTGGAATTTGCCCTTTTTGAGTTTGGATCTTGGTTCATTCTCAAGCCTCAGACAG
TGGTTCAAAGTTTTTTTCTTCCATTTCAGGTGTCGTGAGGCTAGCATCGATTGATCAACAAGTTTGTACA
AAAAAGTTGGCATGGGTGTGAAAACATTTACTCATAGCTCCTCTTCCCACAGCCAGGAAATGCTTGGAAA
GCTAAATATGCTGCGAAATGATGGACATTTTTGTGATATCACTATTCGTGTCCAGGACAAAATCTTCCGG
GCACATAAGGTGGTACTAGCAGCTTGCAGTGATTTCTTTCGCACCAAACTTGTAGGCCAAGCCGAGGATG
AGAACAAGAATGTGTTGGATCTGCATCATGTTACAGTGACTGGCTTTATACCTCTTTTAGAATATGCTTA
CACAGCCACTCTATCAATTAACACAGAAAATATTATTGATGTTCTAGCAGCAGCCAGCTATATGCAAATG
TTCAGTGTTGCCAGCACCTGCTCAGAGTTCATGAAATCAAGCATTTTATGGAATACACCCAACAGCCAAC
CTGAAAAGGGTCTAGATGCTGGACAAGAAAATAATTCTAACTGCAATTTTACTTCTCGAGATGGGAGCAT
TTCTCCCGTGTCCTCAGAGTGCAGTGTGGTAGAAAGAACCATTCCTGTCTGCCGAGAATCCCGGAGAAAG
CGCAAAAGCTACATTGTTATGTCTCCTGAAAGTCCTGTAAAGTGTGGCACACAAACAAGCTCACCCCAGG
TATTGAATTCTTCAGCTTCCTACTCAGAAAATAGAAACCAACCAGTTGACTCTTCCTTAGCTTTTCCTTG
GACTTTTCCTTTTGGAATTGATCGAAGGATTCAGCCTGAGAAAGTTAAGCAAGCAGAAAATACCCGGACT
TTAGAATTACCTGGCCCATCTGAGACCGGTAGAAGAATGGCTGATTATGTGACTTGTGAGAGCACAAAAA
CTACCTTGCCTTTAGGTACCGAAGAAGATGTCCGGGTCAAAGTAGAAAGATTAAGTGATGAGGAGGTCCA
TGAGGAAGTGTCCCAGCCTGTCAGTGCATCTCAGAGTTCGCTGAGTGATCAGCAGACAGTTCCAGGAAGT
GAACAAGTCCAAGAGGACCTTCTGATTAGTCCACAGTCTTCCTCTATAGGCTCAGTAGATGAAGGCGTTT
CTGAGGGCTTGCCTACACTTCAAAGCACGTCTAGCACTAATGCTCCTCCGGATGATGATGATCGATTGGA
AAATGTTCAGTATCCCTACCAACTCTACATTGCTCCTTCCACCAGCAGTACAGAGCGACCAAGTCCAAAT
GGTCCCGACAGACCTTTTCAGTGTCCAACCTGCGGGGTGCGATTCACCCGTATTCAGAACCTAAAGCAGC
ACATGCTCATCCACTCAGGAATTAAACCATTTCAGTGTGACCGCTGTGGGAAAAAGTTCACCAGGGCTTA
CTCGCTAAAGATGCATCGCCTAAAGCATGAAGTGATTTCCTACCCAACTTTCTTGTACAAAGTGGTTGAT
ATCGGTAAGCCTATCCCTAACCCTCTCCTCGGTCTCGATTCTACGTAGTAATGAACTAGTCCGTAACTTG
AAAGTATTTCGATTTCTTGGCTTTATATATCTTGTGGAAAGGACGACTCTATCCAATTCTCGAACTCACC
ACGCGTTAAGTCGACAATCAACCTCTGGATTACAAAATTTGTGAAAGATTGACTGGTATTCTTAACTATG
TTGCTCCTTTTACGCTATGTGGATACGCTGCTTTAATGCCTTTGTATCATGCTATTGCTTCCCGTATGGC
TTTCATTTTCTCCTCCTTGTATAAATCCTGGTTGCTGTCTCTTTATGAGGAGTTGTGGCCCGTTGTCAGG
CAACGTGGCGTGGTGTGCACTGTGTTTGCTGACGCAACCCCCACTGGTTGGGGCATTGCCACCACCTGTC
AGCTCCTTTCCGGGACTTTCGCTTTCCCCCTCCCTATTGCCACGGCGGAACTCATCGCCGCCTGCCTTGC
CCGCTGCTGGACAGGGGCTCGGCTGTTGGGCACTGACAATTCCGTGGTGTTGTCGGGGAAATCATCGTCC
TTTCCTTGGCTGCTCGCCTGTGTTGCCACCTGGATTCTGCGCGGGACGTCCTTCTGCTACGTCCCTTCGG
CCCTCAATCCAGCGGACCTTCCTTCCCGCGGCCTGCTGCCGGCTCTGCGGCCTCTTCCGCGTCTTCGCCT
TCGCCCTCAGACGAGTCGGATCTCCCTTTGGGCCGCCTCCCCGCGTCGACTTTAAGACCAATGACTTACA
AGGCAGCTGTAGATCTTAGCCACTTTTTAAAAGAAAAGGGGGGACTGGAAGGGCTAATTCACTCCCAACG
AAGACAAGATCTGCTTTTTGCTTGTACTGGGTCTCTCTGGTTAGACCAGATCTGAGCCTGGGAGCTCTCT
GGCTAACTAGGGAACCCACTGCTTAAGCCTCAATAAAGCTTGCCTTGAGTGCTTCAAGTAGTGTGTGCCC
GTCTGTTGTGTGACTCTGGTAACTAGAGATCCCTCAGACCCTTTTAGTCAGTGTGGAAAATCTCTAGCAG
TACGTATAGTAGTTCATGTCATCTTATTATTCAGTATTTATAACTTGCAAAGAAATGAATATCAGAGAGT
GAGAGGAACTTGTTTATTGCAGCTTATAATGGTTACAAATAAAGCAATAGCATCACAAATTTCACAAATA
AAGCATTTTTTTCACTGCATTCTAGTTGTGGTTTGTCCAAACTCATCAATGTATCTTATCATGTCTGGCT
CTAGCTATCCCGCCCCTAACTCCGCCCATCCCGCCCCTAACTCCGCCCAGTTCCGCCCATTCTCCGCCCC
ATGGCTGACTAATTTTTTTTATTTATGCAGAGGCCGAGGCCGCCTCGGCCTCTGAGCTATTCCAGAAGTA
GTGAGGAGGCTTTTTTGGAGGCCTAGGGACGTACCCAATTCGCCCTATAGTGAGTCGTATTACGCGCGCT
CACTGGCCGTCGTTTTACAACGTCGTGACTGGGAAAACCCTGGCGTTACCCAACTTAATCGCCTTGCAGC
ACATCCCCCTTTCGCCAGCTGGCGTAATAGCGAAGAGGCCCGCACCGATCGCCCTTCCCAACAGTTGCGC
AGCCTGAATGGCGAATGGG
[124 nt withheld, positions 7160-7283]
C
[91 nt withheld, positions 7285-7375]
A
[49 nt withheld, positions 7377-7425]
CCTTTGACGTTGGAGTCCACGTTCTTT
[37 nt withheld, positions 7453-7489]
ACCCTATCTCGGTCTATTCTTTTGATTTATAAGGGATTTTGCCGATTTCGGCCTATTGGTTAAAAAATGA
GCTGATTTAACAAAAATTTAACGCGAATTTTAACAAAATATTAACGCTTACAATTTAGGTGGCACTTTTC
GGGGAAATGTGCGCGGAACCCCTATTTGTTTATTTTTCTAAATACATTCAAATATGTATCCGCTCATGAG
ACAATAACCCTGATAAATGCTTCAATAATATTGAAAAAGGAAGAGTATGAGTATTCAACATTTCCGTGTC
GCCCTTATTCCCTTTTTTGCGGCATTTTGCCTTCCTGTTTTTGCTCACCCAGAAACGCTGGTGAAAGTAA
AAGATGCTGAAGATCAGTTGGGTGCACGAGTGGGTTACATCGAACTGGATCTCAACAGCGGTAAGATCCT
TGAGAGTTTTCGCCCCGAAGAACGTTTTCCAATGATGAGCACTTTTAAAGTTCTGCTATGTGGCGCGGTA
TTATCCCGTATTGACGCCGGGCAAGAGCAACTCGGTCGCCGCATACACTATTCTCAGAATGACTTGGTTG
AGTACTCACCAGTCACAGAAAAGCATCTTACGGATGGCATGACAGTAAGAGAATTATGCAGTGCTGCCAT
AACCATGAGTGATAACACTGCGGCCAACTTACTTCTGACAACGATCGGAGGACCGAAGGAGCTAACCGCT
TTTTTGCACAACATGGGGGATCATGTAACTCGCCTTGATCGTTGGGAACCGGAGCTGAATGAAGCCATAC
CAAACGACGAGCGTGACACCACGATGCCTGTAGCAATGGCAACAACGTTGCGCAAACTATTAACTGGCGA
ACTACTTACTCTAGCTTCCCGGCAACAATTAATAGACTGGATGGAGGCGGATAAAGTTGCAGGACCACTT
CTGCGCTCGGCCCTTCCGGCTGGCTGGTTTATTGCTGATAAATCTGGAGCCGGTGAGCGTGGGTCTCGCG
GTATCATTGCAGCACTGGGGCCAGATGGTAAGCCCTCCCGTATCGTAGTTATCTACACGACGGGGAGTCA
GGCAACTATGGATGAACGAAATAGACAGATCGCTGAGATAGGTGCCTCACTGATTAAGCATTGGTAACTG
TCAGACCAAGTTTACTCATATATACTTTAGATTGATTTAAAACTTCATTTTTAATTTAAAAGGATCTAGG
TGAAGATCCTTTTTGATAATCTCATGACCAAAATCCCTTAACGTGAGTTTTCGTTCCACTGAGCGTCAGA
CCCCGTAGAAAAGATCAAAGGATCTTCTTGAGATCCTTTTTTTCTGCGCGTAATCTGCTGCTTGCAAACA
AAAAAACCACCGCTACCAGCGGTGGTTTGTTTGCCGGATCAAGAGCTACCAACTCTTTTTCCGAAGGTAA
CTGGCTTCAGCAGAGCGCAGATACCAAATACTGTTCTTCTAGTGTAGCCGTAGTTAGGCCACCACTTCAA
GAACTCTGTAGCACCGCCTACATACCTCGCTCTGCTAATCCTGTTACCAGTGGCTGCTGCCAGTGGCGAT
AAGTCGTGTCTTACCGGGTTGGACTCAAGACGATAGTTACCGGATAAGGCGCAGCGGTCGGGCTGAACGG
GGGGTTCGTGCACACAGCCCAGCTTGGAGCGAACGACCTACACCGAACTGAGATACCTACAGCGTGAGCT
ATGAGAAAGCGCCACGCTTCCCGAAGGGAGAAAGGCGGACAGGTATCCGGTAAGCGGCAGGGTCGGAACA
GGAGAGCGCACGAGGGAGCTTCCAGGGGGAAACGCCTGGTATCTTTATAGTCCTGTCGGGTTTCGCCACC
TCTGACTTGAGCGTCGATTTTTGTGATGCTCGTCAGGGGGGCGGAGCCTATGGAAAAACGCCAGCAACGC
GGCCTTTTTACGGTTCCTGGCCTTTTGCTGGCCTTTTGCTCACATGTTCTTTCCTGCGTTATCCCCTGAT
TCTGTGGATAACCGTATTACCGCCTTTGAGTGAGCTGATACCGCTCGCCGCAGCCGAACGACCGAGCGCA
GCGAGTCAGTGAGCGAGGAAGCGGAAGAGCGCCCAATACGCAAACCGCCTCTCCCCGCGCGTTGGCCGAT
TCATTAATGCAGCTGGCACGACAGGTTTCCCGACTGGAAAGCGGGCAGTGAGCGCAACGCAATTAATGTG
AGTTAGCTCACTCATTAGGCACCCCAGGCTTTACACTTTATGCTTCCGGCTCGTATGTTGTGTGGAATTG
TGAGCGGATAACAATTTCACACAGGAAACAGCTATGACCATGATTACGCCAAGCGCGCAATTAACCCTCA
CTAAAGGGAACAAAAGCTGGAGCTGCAAGC
