>Addgene plasmid #144529 | TFORF3053 | depositor partial sequence | sequence record 285702 | Insert
ATCGATTGATCAACAAGTTTGTACAAAAAAGTTGGCATGGGTGTGAAAACATTTACTCATAGCTCCTCTT
CCCACAGCCAGGAAATGCTTGGAAAGCTAAATATGCTGCGAAATGATGGACATTTTTGTGATATCACTAT
TCGTGTCCAGGACAAAATCTTCCGGGCACATAAGGTGGTACTAGCAGCTTGCAGTGATTTCTTTCGCACC
AAACTTGTAGGCCAAGCCGAGGATGAGAACAAGAATGTGTTGGATCTGCATCATGTTACAGTGACTGGCT
TTATACCTCTTTTAGAATATGCTTACACAGCCACTCTATCAATTAACACAGAAAATATTATTGATGTTCT
AGCAGCAGCCAGCTATATGCAAATGTTCAGTGTTGCCAGCACCTGCTCAGAGTTCATGAAATCAAGCATT
TTATGGAATACACCCAACAGCCAACCTGAAAAGGGTCTAGATGCTGGACAAGAAAATAATTCTAACTGCA
ATTTTACTTCTCGAGATGGGAGCATTTCTCCCGTGTCCTCAGAGTGCAGTGTGGTAGAAAGAACCATTCC
TGTCTGCCGAGAATCCCGGAGAAAGCGCAAAAGCTACATTGTTATGTCTCCTGAAAGTCCTGTAAAGTGT
GGCACACAAACAAGCTCACCCCAGGTATTGAATTCTTCAGCTTCCTACTCAGAAAATAGAAACCAACCAG
TTGACTCTTCCTTAGCTTTTCCTTGGACTTTTCCTTTTGGAATTGATCGAAGGATTCAGCCTGAGAAAGT
TAAGCAAGCAGAAAATACCCGGACTTTAGAATTACCTGGCCCATCTGAGACCGGTAGAAGAATGGCTGAT
TATGTGACTTGTGAGAGCACAAAAACTACCTTGCCTTTAGGTACCGAAGAAGATGTCCGGGTCAAAGTAG
AAAGATTAAGTGATGAGGAGGTCCATGAGGAAGTGTCCCAGCCTGTCAGTGCATCTCAGAGTTCGCTGAG
TGATCAGCAGACAGTTCCAGGAAGTGAACAAGTCCAAGAGGACCTTCTGATTAGTCCACAGTCTTCCTCT
ATAGGCTCAGTAGATGAAGGCGTTTCTGAGGGCTTGCCTACACTTCAAAGCACGTCTAGCACTAATGCTC
CTCCGGATGATGATGATCGATTGGAAAATGTTCAGTATCCCTACCAACTCTACATTGCTCCTTCCACCAG
CAGTACAGAGCGACCAAGTCCAAATGGTCCCGACAGACCTTTTCAGTGTCCAACCTGCGGGGTGCGATTC
ACCCGTATTCAGAACCTAAAGCAGCACATGCTCATCCACTCAGGAATTAAACCATTTCAGTGTGACCGCT
GTGGGAAAAAGTTCACCAGGGCTTACTCGCTAAAGATGCATCGCCTAAAGCATGAAGTGATTTCCTACCC
AACTTTCTTGTACAAAGTGGTTGATATCGGTAAGCCTATCCCTAACCCTCTCCTCGGTCTCGATTCTACG
TAGTAATGAACTAGTCCGTAACTTGAAAGTATTTCGATTTCTTGGCTTTATATATCTTGTGGAAAGGACG
ACTCTATCCAATTCTCGAACTCACC
