>Addgene plasmid #144529 | TFORF3053 | depositor partial sequence | sequence record 285703 | Barcode
CTCTATCCAATTCTCGAACTCACC
